>Addgene plasmid #174973 | pMSR:MSMEG_1047:Dendra | addgene full sequence | sequence record 345883 | Addgene NGS Result
CGGTCACAGAGATGACGCCAGCTCTGGTGCGTGCGTGGTGGGCCGGGATGGGTAGGAAGCACCCGACTGC
CCGCCGGCATGCCTACAACGTCCTCCGGGCGGTGATGAACACAGCGGTCGAGGACAAGCTGATCGCAGAG
AACCCGTGCCGGATCGAGCAGAAGGCAGCCGATGAGCGCGACGTAGAGGCGCTGACGCCTGAGGAGCTGG
ACATCGTCGCCGCTGAGATCTTCGAGCACTACCGGATCGCGGCATACATCCTGGCGTGGACGAGCCTCCG
GTTCGGAGAGCTGATCGAGCTTCGCCGCAAGGACATCGTGGACGACGGCATGACGATGAAGCTCCGGGTG
CGCCGTGGCGCTTCCCGCGTGGGGAACAAGATCGTCGTTGGCAACGCCAAGACCGTCCGGTCGAAGCGTC
CTGTGACGGTTCCGCCTCACGTCGCGGAGATGATCCGAGCGCACATGAAGGACCGTACGAAGATGAACAA
GGGCCCCGAGGCATTCCTGGTGACCACGACGCAGGGCAACCGGCTGTCGAAGTCCGCGTTCACCAAGTCG
CTGAAGCGTGGCTACGCCAAGATCGGTCGGCCGGAACTCCGCATCCACGACCTCCGCGCTGTCGGCGCTA
CGTTCGCCGCTCAGGCAGGTGCGACGACCAAGGAGCTGATGGCCCGTCTCGGTCACACGACTCCTAGGAT
GGCGATGAAGTACCAGATGGCGTCTGAGGCCCGCGACGAGGCTATCGCTGAGGCGATGTCCAAGCTGGCC
AAGACCTCCTGAAACGCAAAAAGCCCCCCTCCCAAGGACACTGAGTCCTAAAGAGGGGGGTTTCTTGTCA
GTACGCGAAGAACCACGCCTGGCCGCGAGCGCCAGCACCGCCGCTCTGTGCGGAGACCTGGGCACCAGCC
CCGCCGCCGCCAGGAGCATTGCCGTTCCCGCCAGAAATCTAGACGGTGACCACAACGCGCCCGCTTTGAT
CGGGGACGTCGAAATATTGGATCGTCGGCACCGTCACGGCCGTGGGAGGCGGCACGATCCGCGACGTGAT
GATCGGCCGCATCCCCACGGTGCTGCGCAGTGAGCTCTACGCCATCCCGGCGTTGATCTGTGCGTTCGCA
CGCACAGGCCCGGTGTGAGAAGGGTCTCTGACGAGCGGGAGAACTCCCTATCAGTGATAGAGTTTGTCCT
CCCTATCAGTGATAGATAGGCTTAAGGAGTAATACGACTCACTATAGGGAGAAGGAGGCCATTATGACTG
ACGACCCGCTGGTCCCGCTGCCCGCCGCGACGGTGATGCTGATCCGCGACGTGCACCGCGAGGGACGTGC
GGATCTCGAGGTGTTCCTGATGCGAAGGCACGCCGCGATGGACTTCGTCGCCGGCGTGATGGTGTTCCCG
GGCGGTGGCGTCGACGACCGTGACCGCAACGCCGACATCGCGTGGTACGGACCCGAGCCGTCATGGTGGG
CCCAGCGCCTCGGCGTCGACGAGGGGCTGGCCGAGGCGCTCGTGTGCGCCGCGGCGCGTGAGACGTTCGA
GGAGTCCGGCGTGCTGTTCGCCGGCCCCCAGAACGGGCCCGGTGACCCCGGCATCATCGCCGACGCGTCG
GTGTACGGCGACGCGCGCGCGGCCCTGGCCAACCACTCGCTGTCGTTCGCCGACTTCCTGCGCGACGAGA
AGCTGGTGCTGCGCGCCGACCTGCTGCGGCCGTGGGCCAACTGGGTGACGCCCAAAGAGGAGCGCACACG
GCGCTACGACACGTATTTCTTCGTCGCGGCCCTCCCGGAGGGCCAGCGCGCCGACGGCGAGAACACCGAG
ACCGACCGGGCGTTCTGGTGCACACCGAAAGCCGGGCTCGACGACTTCGAGGCGGGGAACACCTTCCTGC
TGCCGCCGACCTGGACGCAGCTGGACTCCCTCGACGGCCGCACGGTGGCCGAGGTGCTGGCGGTCGAACG
CAAGATCGTGACGATCGAGCCCAGCCTGTCGACCGAGGGCAACAACTGGGAGATCGAATACTTCGACAGC
GGGCGCTACAACGCTGCACGCAAGCATCGGTCGCCCGGGCAAAAGCTTGGTGCGGCCGCGGGCAACACGC
CTGGCATCAATCTGATCAAGGAGGACATGCGTGTCAAGGTGCATATGGAGGGCAACGTGAACGGTCACGC
CTTCGTGATCGAGGGGGAGGGTAAGGGTAAGCCTTACGAAGGGACCCAGACCGCCAACCTCACCGTCAAG
GAGGGCGCCCCTCTCCCATTCTCGTACGATATCCTCACTACCGCGGTGCATTACGGGAACCGCGTGTTCA
CCAAGTACCCCGAGGATATCCCTGACTACTTCAAGCAGAGCTTCCCGGAGGGATACTCCTGGGAGCGGAC
GATGACCTTCGAAGACAAGGGTATCTGTACGATCCGCAGCGACATCTCGCTGGAAGGGGACTGTTTCTTC
CAGAACGTCCGTTTCAAGGGGACCAACTTTCCGCCGAACGGCCCGGTCATGCAGAAGAAGACCCTCAAGT
GGGAGCCGAGCACGGAGAAGCTGCACGTTCGGGACGGCCTCCTGGTCGGCAACATCAACATGGCGCTGCT
GCTGGAAGGCGGCGGCCACTACCTATGCGACTTCAAGACCACGTACAAAGCGAAGAAGGTCGTCCAGCTG
CCCGACGCGCACTTCGTGGACCACCGCATCGAAATCCTGGGGAACGATTCGGACTACAACAAGGTCAAGT
TGTACGAGCACGCTGTGGCACGCTATAGCCCGCTCCCGTCGCAGGTCTGGTTCGAAGGCGGCGGCGGGGA
GAACCTGTATTTCCAGGACTACAAGGACGACGACGACAAGTGATTTAAATAACCCCTTGGGGCCTCTAAA
CGGGTCTTGAGGGGTTTTTTGTTAACTAGCGTACGATCGAATTCCTGCAGCTCACGGTAACTGATGCCGT
ATTTGCAGTACCAGCGTACGGCCCACAGAATGATGTCACGCTGAAAATGCCGGCCTTTGAATGGGTTCAT
GTGCAGCTCCATCAGCAAAAGGGGATGATAAGTTTATCACCACCGACTATTTGCAACAGTGCCGTTGATC
GTGCTATGATCGACTGATGTCATCAGCGGTGGAGTGCAATGTCGTGCAATACGAATGGCGAAAAGCCGAG
CTCATCGGTCAGCTTCTCAACCTTGGGGTTACCCCCGGCGGTGTGCTGCTGGTCCACAGCTCCTTCCGTA
GCGTCCGGCCCCTCGAAGATGGGCCACTTGGACTGATCGAGGCCCTGCGTGCTACGCTGGGTCCGGGAGG
GACGCTCGTCATGCCCTCGTGGTCAGGTCTGGACGACGAGCCGTTCGATCCTGCCACGTCGCCCGTTACA
CCGGACCTTGGAGTTGTCTCTGACACATTCTGGCGCCTGCCAAATGTAAAGCGCAGCGCCCATCCATTTG
CCTTTGCGGCAGCGGGGCCACAGGCAGAGCAGATCATCTCTGATCCATTGCCCCTGCCACCTTACTCGCC
TGCAAGCCCGGTCGCCCGTGTCCATGAACTCGATGGGCAGGTACTTCTCCTCGGCGTGGGACACGATGCC
AACACGACGCTGCATCTTGCCGAGTTGATGGCAAAGGTTCCCTATGGGGTGCCGAGACACTGCACCATTC
TTCAGGATGGCAAGTTGGTACGCGTCGATTATCTCGAGAATGACCACTGCTGTGAGCGCTTTGCCTTGGC
GGACAGGTGGCTCAAGGAGAAGAGCCTTCAGAAGGAAGGTCCAGTCGGTCATGCCTTTGCTCGGTTGATC
CGCTCCCGCGACATTGTGGCGACAGCCCTGGGTCAACTGGGCCGAGATCCGTTGATCTTCCTGCATCCGC
CAGAGGCGGGATGCGAAGAATGCGATGCCGCTCGCCAGTCGATTGGCTGAGCTCATGAGCGGAGAACGAG
ATGACGTTGGAGGGGCAAGGTCGCGCTGATTGCTGGGGCAACACGGGGGATCCACTAGTTCCATGAGCGT
CAGACCCCGTAGAAAAGATCAAAGGATCTTCTTGAGATCCTTTTTTTCTGCGCGTAATCTGCTGCTTGCA
AACAAAAAAACCACCGCTACCAGCGGTGGTTTGTTTGCCGGATCAAGAGCTACCAACTCTTTTTCCGAAG
GTAACTGGCTTCAGCAGAGCGCAGATACCAAATACTGTCCTTCTAGTGTAGCCGTAGTTAGGCCACCACT
TCAAGAACTCTGTAGCACCGCCTACATACCTCGCTCTGCTAATCCTGTTACCAGTGGCTGCTGCCAGTGG
CGATAAGTCGTGTCTTACCGGGTTGGACTCAAGACGATAGTTACCGGATAAGGCGCAGCGGTCGGGCTGA
ACGGGGGGTTCGTGCACACAGCCCAGCTTGGAGCGAACGACCTACACCGAACTGAGATACCTACAGCGTG
AGCTATGAGAAAGCGCCACGCTTCCCGAGGGGAGAAAGGCGGACAGGTATCCGGTAAGCGGCAGGGTCGG
AACAGGAGAGCGCACGAGGGAGCTTCCAGGGGGAAACGCCTGGTATCTTTATAGTCCTGTCGGGTTTCGC
CACCTCTGACTTGAGCGTCGATTTTTGTGATGCTCGTCAGGGGGGCGGAGCCTATGGAAAAACGCCAGCA
ACGCGGCCTTTTTACGGTTCCTGGCCTTTTGCTGGCCTTTTGCTCACATGTTCTTTCCTGCGTTATCCCC
TGATTCTGTGGATAACCGTATTACCGCCTTTGAGTGAGCTGATACCGCTCGCCGCAGCCGAACGACCGAG
CGCAACGCGTGCGGCCGCGGTACCCGGGGATCCTCTAGAGTCGACCACCAAGGGCACCATCTCTGCTTGG
GCCACCCCGTTGGCCGCAGCCAGCTCGCTGAGAGCCGTGAACGACAGGGCGAACGCCAGCCCGCCGACGG
CGAGGGTTCCGACCGCTGCAACTCCCGGTGCAACCTTGTCCCGGTCTATTCTCTTCACTGCACCAGCTCC
AATCTGGTGTGAATGCCCCTCGTCTGTTCGCGCAGGCGGGGGGCTCTATTCGTTTGTCAGCATCGAAAGT
AGCCAGATCAGGGATGCGTTGCAACCGCGTATGCCCAGGTCAGAAGAGTCGCACAAGAGTTGCAGACCCC
TGGAAAGAAAAATGGCCAGAGGGCGAAAACACCCTCTGACCAGCGGAGCGGGCGACGGGAATCGAACCCG
CGTAGCTAGTTTGGAAGAATGGGTGTCTGCCGACCACATATGGGCCGGTCAAGATAGGTTTTTACCCCCT
CTCGGCTGCATCCTCTAAGTGGAAAGAAATTGCAGGTCGTAGAAGCGCGTTGAAGCCTGAGAGTTGCACA
GGAGTTGCAACCCGGTAGCCTTGTTCACGACGAGAGGAGACCTAGTTGGCACGTCGCGGATGGGGATCGC
TGAAGACTCAGCGCAGCGGGAGGATCCAAGCCTCATACGTCAACCCGCAGGACGGTGTGAGGTACTACGC
GCTGCAGACCTACGACAACAAGATGGACGCCGAAGCCTGGCTCGCGGGCGAGAAGCGGCTCATCGAGATG
GAGACCTGGACCCCTCCACAGGACCGGGCGAAGAAGGCAGCCGCCAGCGCCATCACGCTGGAGGAGTACA
CCCGGAAGTGGCTCGTGGAGCGCGACCTCGCAGACGGCACCAGGGATCTGTACAGCGGGCACGCGGAGCG
CCGCATCTACCCGGTGCTAGGTGAAGTGG
Features (pLannotate 1.2.2; 13 found; start..end, strand, type, name):
    841..945     -  CDS            32 (fragment): VG32_BPML5 - Protein predicted: Swiss-Prot protein existence level 4. From Mycobacterium phage L5 (Mycobacteriophage L5).
   1001..1105    +  CDS            Y4104_STRCO (fragment): Protein inferred from homology: Swiss-Prot protein existence level 3. From Streptomyces coelicolor (strain ATCC BAA-471 / A3(2) / M145).
   1163..1182    +  promoter       tight TRE promoter (fragment): Tet-responsive promoter PTight, consisting of seven tet operator sequences followed by the minimal CMV promoter
   1189..1206    +  promoter       tight TRE promoter (fragment): Tet-responsive promoter PTight, consisting of seven tet operator sequences followed by the minimal CMV promoter
   1220..1238    +  promoter       T7 promoter: promoter for bacteriophage T7 RNA polymerase
   2094..2780    +  CDS            Dendra2: Dendra2 is a photoconvertible green fluorescent protein published in 2006, derived from Dendronephthya sp.. It has high acid sensitivity.
   2820..2840    +  CDS            FLAG (fragment): FLAG® epitope tag, followed by an enterokinase cleavage site
   2849..2891    +  terminator     T7 terminator (fragment): transcription terminator for bacteriophage T7 RNA polymerase
   3097..3897    +  CDS            ApmR: aminoglycoside 3-N-acetyltransferase type IV ; aac(3)IV; confers resistance to apramycin (Paget and Davies, 1996)
   3964..3981    -  misc_feature   MCS (fragment): pBluescript multiple cloning site
   4022..4610    +  rep_origin     ori: high-copy-number ColE1/pMB1/pBR322/pUC origin of replication
   4778..4806    +  misc_feature   MCS (fragment): pUC18/19 multiple cloning site
   5366..779     +  CDS            33 (across the origin): VINT_BPML5 - Also known as int. Protein inferred from homology: Swiss-Prot protein existence level 3. Integrase is necessary for integration of the phage into the host genome by site-specific recombination. From Mycobacterium phage L5 (Mycobacteriophage L5).
