[The description below was written by a language model from this plasmid's Addgene catalogue record and pLannotate feature annotations shown in this document.]
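Description:
pMSR:MSMEG_1047:Dendra is a 5.7 kb integrating mycobacterial expression vector built on the pMSR:Dendra backbone, part of a systematic resource of tagged Mycobacterium smegmatis genes. It is propagated in E. coli from a high-copy ColE1/pUC-type origin and selected with apramycin through the aac(3)IV acetyltransferase gene. It has no mycobacterial replication origin. Instead it carries the mycobacteriophage L5 integrase gene, along with adjacent L5 sequence that includes a fragment of gene 32. The integrase mediates site-specific recombination into the L5 attachment site of the mycobacterial chromosome, giving stable single-copy insertion.

The payload is the M. smegmatis open reading frame MSMEG_1047, inserted by ligation-independent cloning. The annotation does not label the insert itself, but it would occupy the unannotated interval between the promoter region and Dendra2. The gene is fused at its C terminus, through a Gly-Ala linker, to the photoconvertible green-to-red fluorescent protein Dendra2, followed by a single FLAG epitope. Expression in mycobacteria is driven by the pmycTetO promoter. The two short hits annotated as "tight TRE promoter" fragments are most plausibly its tet operator sequences rather than a mammalian Tet-responsive promoter, and they would permit regulation where a Tet repressor is supplied. A T7 promoter sits immediately downstream of these operators, and a partial T7 terminator follows the tag, so the same fusion can be expressed in E. coli strains that provide T7 RNA polymerase.

The stated purpose is a C-terminal fluorescent fusion. This supports live-cell localisation and photoconversion-based tracking of the MSMEG_1047 product in mycobacteria, with the FLAG tag available for immunodetection or affinity purification. The record does not describe the function of MSMEG_1047.
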