Addgene plasmid #174973: pMSR:MSMEG_1047:Dendra
Purpose: C-term fluorescent fusion
Depositing lab: Keith Derbyshire & Joseph Wade. Depositing organization: Wadsworth Center, New York State Department of Health. Publication: A Mycobacterial Systems Resource for the Research Community. Judd JA, Canestrari J, Clark R, Joseph A, Lapierre P, Lasek-Nesselquist E, Mir M, Palumbo M, Smith C, Stone M, Upadhyay A, Wirth SE, Dedrick RM, Meier CG, Russell DA, Dills A, Dove E, Kester J, Wolf ID, Zhu J, Rubin ER, Fortune S, Hatfull GF, Gray TA, Wade JT, Derbyshire KM. mBio. 2021 Mar 2;12(2). pii: mBio.02401-20. doi: 10.1128/mBio.02401-20. PubMed 33653882.
Backbone
  Vector backbone: pMSR:Dendra
  Vector type: Bacterial Expression ; Integrating Mycobacterial Expression Vector attL5. T7 expression in E. coli
Growth in bacteria
  Bacterial resistance: Apramycin, 25 μg/mL
  Growth temperature: 37°C
  Growth strain: DH5alpha
  Copy number: High Copy
Gene/Insert
  Gene/Insert name: MSMEG_1047
  Species: M. smegmatis
  Promoter: pmycTetO
  Tag / fusion protein: Gly-Ala Linker/Dendra2/1x Flag Tag (C terminal on insert)
  Cloning method: Ligation Independent Cloning
  Sequencing primers: 5′ TGATAGAGTTTGTCCTCCCTATCAG; 3′ TCCATATGCACCTTGACACG
Resource information
  A portion of this plasmid was derived from a plasmid made by: CP000480.1
Terms and licenses: Academic/Nonprofit Terms; Industry Terms: Not Available to Industry
Depositor comments: 5' cloning site: AseI (destroyed), 3' cloning site: HindIII (not destroyed)
How to cite: pMSR:MSMEG_1047:Dendra was a gift from Keith Derbyshire & Joseph Wade (Addgene plasmid # 174973 ; http://n2t.net/addgene:174973 ; RRID:Addgene_174973)
