>Addgene plasmid #174973 | pMSR:MSMEG_1047:Dendra | depositor partial sequence | sequence record 339367 | partial
ATGACTGACGACCCGCTGGTCCCGCTGCCCGCCGCGACGGTGATGCTGATCCGCGACGTGCACCGCGAGG
GACGTGCGGATCTCGAGGTGTTCCTGATGCGAAGGCACGCCGCGATGGACTTCGTCGCCGGCGTGATGGT
GTTCCCGGGCGGTGGCGTCGACGACCGTGACCGCAACGCCGACATCGCGTGGTACGGACCCGAGCCGTCA
TGGTGGGCCCAGCGCCTCGGCGTCGACGAGGGGCTGGCCGAGGCGCTCGTGTGCGCCGCGGCGCGTGAGA
CGTTCGAGGAGTCCGGCGTGCTGTTCGCCGGCCCCCAGAACGGGCCCGGTGACCCCGGCATCATCGCCGA
CGCGTCGGTGTACGGCGACGCGCGCGCGGCCCTGGCCAACCACTCGCTGTCGTTCGCCGACTTCCTGCGC
GACGAGAAGCTGGTGCTGCGCGCCGACCTGCTGCGGCCGTGGGCCAACTGGGTGACGCCCAAAGAGGAGC
GCACACGGCGCTACGACACGTATTTCTTCGTCGCGGCCCTCCCGGAGGGCCAGCGCGCCGACGGCGAGAA
CACCGAGACCGACCGGGCGTTCTGGTGCACACCGAAAGCCGGGCTCGACGACTTCGAGGCGGGGAACACC
TTCCTGCTGCCGCCGACCTGGACGCAGCTGGACTCCCTCGACGGCCGCACGGTGGCCGAGGTGCTGGCGG
TCGAACGCAAGATCGTGACGATCGAGCCCAGCCTGTCGACCGAGGGCAACAACTGGGAGATCGAATACTT
CGACAGCGGGCGCTACAACGCTGCACGCAAGCATCGGTCGCCCGGGCAA
